Addgene plasmid #213332: LPAR6-DuET
Purpose: The DuET construct encodes the named human GPCR engineered with a cleaved hemagglutinin signal peptide, a 5' FLAG and a 3' 1D4 epitope tag optimized for expression in mammalian cells and proteomics studies.
Depositing lab: Thomas Sakmar. Depositing organization: Rockefeller University. Publication: Multiplexed selectivity screening of anti-GPCR antibodies. Dahl L, Kotliar IB, Bendes A, Dodig-Crnkovic T, Fromm S, Elofsson A, Uhlen M, Sakmar TP, Schwenk JM. Sci Adv. 2023 May 3;9(18):eadf9297. doi: 10.1126/sciadv.adf9297. Epub 2023 May 3. PubMed 37134173.
Backbone
  Vector backbone: pcDNA 3.1 (+)
  Vector type: Mammalian Expression
Growth in bacteria
  Bacterial resistance: Ampicillin, 100 μg/mL
  Growth temperature: 37°C
  Growth strain: DH5alpha
  Copy number: High Copy
Gene/Insert
  Gene/Insert name: LPAR6 (alt names: Lysophosphatidic acid receptor 6; P2RY5, P2Y5)
  Species: H. sapiens (human)
  Entrez Gene: LPAR6 (a.k.a. ARWH1, HYPT8, LAH3, P2RY5, P2Y5)
  Promoter: CMV, T7
  Tag / fusion protein: FLAG (N terminal on insert); 1D4 (C terminal on insert)
  Cloning method: Gibson Cloning
Terms and licenses: Academic/Nonprofit Terms; Industry Terms: Not Available to Industry
Depositor comments: Class: A, Family: Lysophospholipid. Ensembl ID: ENSG00000139679, Uniprot ID: P43657
How to cite: LPAR6-DuET was a gift from Thomas Sakmar (Addgene plasmid # 213332 ; http://n2t.net/addgene:213332 ; RRID:Addgene_213332)
