[The description below was written by a language model from this plasmid's Addgene catalogue record and pLannotate feature annotations shown in this document.]
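Description:
LPAR6-DuET is a mammalian expression plasmid built on the pcDNA 3.1 (+) backbone that carries the human lysophosphatidic acid receptor 6 (LPAR6, also known as P2RY5 or P2Y5), a class A GPCR of the lysophospholipid family. In bacteria it is maintained as a high-copy plasmid through a ColE1/pUC-type origin and selected with ampicillin via the β-lactamase gene. An f1 phage origin is also present. For mammalian cells, the backbone supplies a neomycin phosphotransferase cassette driven by the SV40 enhancer/early promoter and terminated by an SV40 polyadenylation signal, which would allow G418 selection of stable transfectants. The feature table also shows short lac promoter/operator, lacI, ble and HIV-1 LTR fragments, which appear to be backbone remnants or weak annotation matches rather than functional parts.

The receptor coding sequence sits downstream of the CMV immediate early enhancer and promoter and is followed by the bovine growth hormone polyadenylation signal, giving strong constitutive expression in transfected mammalian cells. A T7 promoter lies between the CMV promoter and the insert and could support in vitro transcription. According to the record, the "DuET" design adds a cleavable hemagglutinin signal peptide, an N-terminal FLAG epitope and a C-terminal 1D4 epitope. The annotation detects the FLAG sequence just upstream of LPAR6 as a partial 3xFLAG match, but the signal peptide and 1D4 tag are not annotated separately. The signal peptide is meant to promote membrane targeting and is removed, leaving the two tags at opposite ends of the receptor for detection or capture. The insert was assembled by Gibson cloning. The construct is intended for receptor expression in mammalian cells and for proteomics studies, and the associated publication concerns multiplexed selectivity screening of anti-GPCR antibodies.
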