Features (pLannotate 1.2.2; 21 found; start..end, strand, type, name):
    266..370     -  promoter       AmpR promoter: bla
    429..481     -  misc_feature   bom (fragment): basis of mobility region from pBR322
    636..1015    +  enhancer       CMV enhancer: human cytomegalovirus immediate early enhancer
   1016..1219    +  promoter       CMV promoter: human cytomegalovirus (CMV) immediate early promoter
   1215..1248    +  LTR            5' LTR (truncated) (fragment): truncated 5' long terminal repeat (LTR) from HIV-1
   1264..1282    +  promoter       T7 promoter: promoter for bacteriophage T7 RNA polymerase
   1375..1395    +  CDS            3xFLAG (fragment): three tandem FLAG® epitope tags
   1408..2439    +  CDS            LPAR6: LPAR6_HUMAN - Also known as P2RY5. Experimental evidence at protein level: Swiss-Prot protein existence level 1. Binds to oleoyl-L-alpha-lysophosphatidic acid (LPA). Intracellular cAMP is involved in the receptor activation. Important for the maintenance of hair growth and texture. From Homo sapiens (Human).
   2570..2794    +  polyA_signal   bGH poly(A) signal: bovine growth hormone polyadenylation signal
   2798..2819    +  promoter       SV40 promoter (fragment): SV40 enhancer and early promoter
   2840..3268    +  rep_origin     f1 ori (sequence partly withheld): f1 bacteriophage origin of replication; arrow indicates direction of (+) strand synthesis
   3282..3611    +  promoter       SV40 promoter: SV40 enhancer and early promoter
   3678..4469    +  CDS            neo: KKA2_KLEPN - Also known as kan, nptII. Experimental evidence at protein level: Swiss-Prot protein existence level 1. Resistance to kanamycin, neomycin, paromomycin, ribostamycin, butirosin and gentamicin B. From Klebsiella pneumoniae.
   4493..4651    +  CDS            ble (fragment): BLE_KLEPN - Experimental evidence at protein level: Swiss-Prot protein existence level 1. Binding protein with a strong affinity to the bleomycin family of antibiotics. Binds to CL990; an antimitotic-antibiotic compound. From Klebsiella pneumoniae.
   4646..4767    +  polyA_signal   SV40 poly(A) signal: SV40 polyadenylation signal
   4840..4856    -  protein_bind   lac operator: The lac repressor binds to the lac operator to inhibit transcription in E. coli. This inhibition can be relieved by adding lactose or isopropyl-β-D-thiogalactopyranoside (IPTG). lac repressor encoded by lacI
   4864..4894    -  promoter       lac promoter: promoter for the E. coli lac operon
   4909..4930    -  protein_bind   CAP binding site: CAP binding activates transcription in the presence of cAMP. E. coli catabolite activator protein
   4943..5035    -  CDS            lacI (fragment): lac repressor; lacI; The lac repressor binds to the lac operator to inhibit transcription in E. coli. This inhibition can be relieved by adding lactose or isopropyl-β-D-thiogalactopyranoside (IPTG).
   5218..5806    -  rep_origin     ori: high-copy-number ColE1/pMB1/pBR322/pUC origin of replication
   5977..265     -  CDS            AmpR (across the origin): β-lactamase; bla; confers resistance to ampicillin, carbenicillin, and related antibiotics
>Addgene plasmid #213332 | LPAR6-DuET | addgene full sequence | sequence record 431820 | Addgene NGS Result
GTTGCTCTTGCCCGGCGTCAATACGGGATAATACCGCGCCACATAGCAGAACTTTAAAAGTGCTCATCAT
TGGAAAACGTTCTTCGGGGCGAAAACTCTCAAGGATCTTACCGCTGTTGAGATCCAGTTCGATGTAACCC
ACTCGTGCACCCAACTGATCTTCAGCATCTTTTACTTTCACCAGCGTTTCTGGGTGAGCAAAAACAGGAA
GGCAAAATGCCGCAAAAAAGGGAATAAGGGCGACACGGAAATGTTGAATACTCATACTCTTCCTTTTTCA
ATATTATTGAAGCATTTATCAGGGTTATTGTCTCATGAGCGGATACATATTTGAATGTATTTAGAAAAAT
AAACAAATAGGGGTTCCGCGCACATTTCCCCGAAAAGTGCCACCTGACGTCGACGGATCGGGAGATCTCC
CGATCCCCTATGGTGCACTCTCAGTACAATCTGCTCTGATGCCGCATAGTTAAGCCAGTATCTGCTCCCT
GCTTGTGTGTTGGAGGTCGCTGAGTAGTGCGCGAGCAAAATTTAAGCTACAACAAGGCAAGGCTTGACCG
ACATTTGCATGAAGAATCTGCTTAGGGTTAGGCGTTTTGCGCTGCTTCGCGATGTACGGGCCAGATATAC
GCGTTGACATTGATTATTGACTAGTTATTAATAGTAATCAATTACGGGGTCATTAGTTCATAGCCCATAT
ATGGAGTTCCGCGTTACATAACTTACGGTAAATGGCCCGCCTGGCTGACCGCCCAACGACCCCCGCCCAT
TGACGTCAATAATGACGTATGTTCCCATAGTAACGCCAATAGGGACTTTCCATTGACGTCAATGGGTGGA
GTATTTACGGTAAACTGCCCACTTGGCAGTACATCAAGTGTATCATATGCCAAGTACGCCCCCTATTGAC
GTCAATGACGGTAAATGGCCCGCCTGGCATTATGCCCAGTACATGACCTTATGGGACTTTCCTACTTGGC
AGTACATCTACGTATTAGTCATCGCTATTACCATGGTGATGCGGTTTTGGCAGTACATCAATGGGCGTGG
ATAGCGGTTTGACTCACGGGGATTTCCAAGTCTCCACCCCATTGACGTCAATGGGAGTTTGTTTTGGCAC
CAAAATCAACGGGACTTTCCAAAATGTCGTAACAACTCCGCCCCATTGACGCAAATGGGCGGTAGGCGTG
TACGGTGGGAGGTCTATATAAGCAGAGCTCTCTGGCTAACTAGAGAACCCACTGCTTACTGGCTTATCGA
AATTAATACGACTCACTATAGGGAGACCCAAGCTGGCTAGCGTTTAAACTTAAGCTTAGCGCCACCATGA
AGACGATCATCGCCCTGAGCTACATCTTCTGCCTGGTATTCGCCGACTACAAGGACGATGATGACGCCAG
CATCGATATGGTGTCAGTGAATAGCTCTCACTGCTTCTACAACGATAGCTTCAAGTATACGCTTTACGGG
TGCATGTTTAGTATGGTGTTCGTGTTGGGCCTTATCTCCAATTGTGTTGCAATCTACATCTTTATCTGCG
TGTTGAAGGTGCGCAATGAAACAACCACATATATGATTAATCTCGCTATGTCTGATCTTCTGTTTGTCTT
TACACTGCCATTTCGGATCTTCTATTTTACCACCAGAAACTGGCCATTCGGGGACCTGTTGTGTAAGATA
TCCGTCATGCTGTTTTACACTAATATGTATGGGAGTATTCTTTTTCTGACATGTATTAGCGTGGACAGAT
TCCTCGCGATTGTGTACCCTTTTAAAAGTAAGACTCTCAGAACCAAGAGAAACGCAAAGATCGTGTGCAC
TGGCGTGTGGCTCACCGTGATTGGTGGCAGCGCCCCTGCTGTTTTTGTGCAGAGCACCCATTCCCAGGGC
AATAACGCAAGCGAAGCCTGCTTCGAGAATTTCCCCGAGGCTACATGGAAGACATATCTGAGCCGCATTG
TTATATTTATTGAAATTGTAGGTTTCTTCATCCCACTGATTCTTAATGTGACTTGCTCTAGTATGGTCTT
GAAGACCCTCACGAAGCCGGTGACCCTGTCCCGCAGTAAAATCAATAAAACCAAAGTGTTGAAGATGATT
TTTGTGCACCTGATCATATTCTGTTTTTGCTTTGTGCCTTACAACATTAATTTGATACTCTACTCACTGG
TGCGGACCCAGACCTTTGTGAACTGTAGCGTGGTAGCAGCGGTGCGCACCATGTACCCTATAACACTGTG
CATTGCCGTGTCAAATTGTTGTTTTGACCCCATAGTCTACTACTTCACCTCAGATACCATCCAGAATAGC
ATTAAGATGAAAAACTGGTCAGTTAGGAGGAGTGATTTTAGATTCTCAGAAGTGCACGGTGCCGAAAACT
TTATTCAACATAACCTGCAGACACTGAAGAGCAAAATTTTTGATAATGAGTCAGCTGCTATCGATACCGG
TGGACGCACCGGTGAATTCGATGAGGCCAGCACCACCGTGTCTAAGACCGAGACTTCTCAGGTGGCCCCT
GCCTAACTCGAGTCTAGAGGGCCCGTTTAAACCCGCTGATCAGCCTCGACTGTGCCTTCTAGTTGCCAGC
CATCTGTTGTTTGCCCCTCCCCCGTGCCTTCCTTGACCCTGGAAGGTGCCACTCCCACTGTCCTTTCCTA
ATAAAATGAGGAAATTGCATCGCATTGTCTGAGTAGGTGTCATTCTATTCTGGGGGGTGGGGTGGGGCAG
GACAGCAAGGGGGAGGATTGGGAAGACAATAGCAGGCATGCTGGGGATGCGGTGGGCTCTATGGCTTCTG
AGGCGGAAAGAACCAGCTGGGGCTCTAGGGGGTATCCCC
[124 nt withheld, positions 2840-2963]
C
[91 nt withheld, positions 2965-3055]
A
[49 nt withheld, positions 3057-3105]
CCTTTGACGTTGGAGTCCACGTTCTTT
[37 nt withheld, positions 3133-3169]
ACCCTATCTCGGTCTATTCTTTTGATTTATAAGGGATTTTGCCGATTTCGGCCTATTGGTTAAAAAATGA
GCTGATTTAACAAAAATTTAACGCGAATTAATTCTGTGGAATGTGTGTCAGTTAGGGTGTGGAAAGTCCC
CAGGCTCCCCAGCAGGCAGAAGTATGCAAAGCATGCATCTCAATTAGTCAGCAACCAGGTGTGGAAAGTC
CCCAGGCTCCCCAGCAGGCAGAAGTATGCAAAGCATGCATCTCAATTAGTCAGCAACCATAGTCCCGCCC
CTAACTCCGCCCATCCCGCCCCTAACTCCGCCCAGTTCCGCCCATTCTCCGCCCCATGGCTGACTAATTT
TTTTTATTTATGCAGAGGCCGAGGCCGCCTCTGCCTCTGAGCTATTCCAGAAGTAGTGAGGAGGCTTTTT
TGGAGGCCTAGGCTTTTGCAAAAAGCTCCCGGGAGCTTGTATATCCATTTTCGGATCTGATCAAGAGACA
GGATGAGGATCGTTTCGCATGATTGAACAAGATGGATTGCACGCAGGTTCTCCGGCCGCTTGGGTGGAGA
GGCTATTCGGCTATGACTGGGCACAACAGACAATCGGCTGCTCTGATGCCGCCGTGTTCCGGCTGTCAGC
GCAGGGGCGCCCGGTTCTTTTTGTCAAGACCGACCTGTCCGGTGCCCTGAATGAACTGCAGGACGAGGCA
GCGCGGCTATCGTGGCTGGCCACGACGGGCGTTCCTTGCGCAGCTGTGCTCGACGTTGTCACTGAAGCGG
GAAGGGACTGGCTGCTATTGGGCGAAGTGCCGGGGCAGGATCTCCTGTCATCTCACCTTGCTCCTGCCGA
GAAAGTATCCATCATGGCTGATGCAATGCGGCGGCTGCATACGCTTGATCCGGCTACCTGCCCATTCGAC
CACCAAGCGAAACATCGCATCGAGCGAGCACGTACTCGGATGGAAGCCGGTCTTGTCGATCAGGATGATC
TGGACGAAGAGCATCAGGGGCTCGCGCCAGCCGAACTGTTCGCCAGGCTCAAGGCGCGCATGCCCGACGG
CGAGGATCTCGTCGTGACCCATGGCGATGCCTGCTTGCCGAATATCATGGTGGAAAATGGCCGCTTTTCT
GGATTCATCGACTGTGGCCGGCTGGGTGTGGCGGACCGCTATCAGGACATAGCGTTGGCTACCCGTGATA
TTGCTGAAGAGCTTGGCGGCGAATGGGCTGACCGCTTCCTCGTGCTTTACGGTATCGCCGCTCCCGATTC
GCAGCGCATCGCCTTCTATCGCCTTCTTGACGAGTTCTTCTGAGCGGGACTCTGGGGTTCGAAATGACCG
ACCAAGCGACGCCCAACCTGCCATCACGAGATTTCGATTCCACCGCCGCCTTCTATGAAAGGTTGGGCTT
CGGAATCGTTTTCCGGGACGCCGGCTGGATGATCCTCCAGCGCGGGGATCTCATGCTGGAGTTCTTCGCC
CACCCCAACTTGTTTATTGCAGCTTATAATGGTTACAAATAAAGCAATAGCATCACAAATTTCACAAATA
AAGCATTTTTTTCACTGCATTCTAGTTGTGGTTTGTCCAAACTCATCAATGTATCTTATCATGTCTGTAT
ACCGTCGACCTCTAGCTAGAGCTTGGCGTAATCATGGTCATAGCTGTTTCCTGTGTGAAATTGTTATCCG
CTCACAATTCCACACAACATACGAGCCGGAAGCATAAAGTGTAAAGCCTGGGGTGCCTAATGAGTGAGCT
AACTCACATTAATTGCGTTGCGCTCACTGCCCGCTTTCCAGTCGGGAAACCTGTCGTGCCAGCTGCATTA
ATGAATCGGCCAACGCGCGGGGAGAGGCGGTTTGCGTATTGGGCGCTCTTCCGCTTCCTCGCTCACTGAC
TCGCTGCGCTCGGTCGTTCGGCTGCGGCGAGCGGTATCAGCTCACTCAAAGGCGGTAATACGGTTATCCA
CAGAATCAGGGGATAACGCAGGAAAGAACATGTGAGCAAAAGGCCAGCAAAAGGCCAGGAACCGTAAAAA
GGCCGCGTTGCTGGCGTTTTTCCATAGGCTCCGCCCCCCTGACGAGCATCACAAAAATCGACGCTCAAGT
CAGAGGTGGCGAAACCCGACAGGACTATAAAGATACCAGGCGTTTCCCCCTGGAAGCTCCCTCGTGCGCT
CTCCTGTTCCGACCCTGCCGCTTACCGGATACCTGTCCGCCTTTCTCCCTTCGGGAAGCGTGGCGCTTTC
TCATAGCTCACGCTGTAGGTATCTCAGTTCGGTGTAGGTCGTTCGCTCCAAGCTGGGCTGTGTGCACGAA
CCCCCCGTTCAGCCCGACCGCTGCGCCTTATCCGGTAACTATCGTCTTGAGTCCAACCCGGTAAGACACG
ACTTATCGCCACTGGCAGCAGCCACTGGTAACAGGATTAGCAGAGCGAGGTATGTAGGCGGTGCTACAGA
GTTCTTGAAGTGGTGGCCTAACTACGGCTACACTAGAAGAACGGTATTTGGTATCTGCGCTCTGCTGAAG
CCAGTTACCTTCGGAAAAAGAGTTGGTAGCTCTTGATCCGGCAAACAAACCACCGCTGGTAGCGGTGGTT
TTTTTGTTTGCAAGCAGCAGATTACGCGCAGAAAAAAAGGATCTCAAGAAGATCCTTTGATCTTTTCTAC
GGGGTCTGACGCTCAGTGGAACGAAAACTCACGTTAAGGGATTTTGGTCATGAGATTATCAAAAAGGATC
TTCACCTAGATCCTTTTAAATTAAAAATGAAGTTTTAAATCAATCTAAAGTATATATGAGTAAACTTGGT
CTGACAGTTACCAATGCTTAATCAGTGAGGCACCTATCTCAGCGATCTGTCTATTTCGTTCATCCATAGT
TGCCTGACTCCCCGTCGTGTAGATAACTACGATACGGGAGGGCTTACCATCTGGCCCCAGTGCTGCAATG
ATACCGCGAGACCCACGCTCACCGGCTCCAGATTTATCAGCAATAAACCAGCCAGCCGGAAGGGCCGAGC
GCAGAAGTGGTCCTGCAACTTTATCCGCCTCCATCCAGTCTATTAATTGTTGCCGGGAAGCTAGAGTAAG
TAGTTCGCCAGTTAATAGTTTGCGCAACGTTGTTGCCATTGCTACAGGCATCGTGGTGTCACGCTCGTCG
TTTGGTATGGCTTCATTCAGCTCCGGTTCCCAACGATCAAGGCGAGTTACATGATCCCCCATGTTGTGCA
AAAAAGCGGTTAGCTCCTTCGGTCCTCCGATCGTTGTCAGAAGTAAGTTGGCCGCAGTGTTATCACTCAT
GGTTATGGCAGCACTGCATAATTCTCTTACTGTCATGCCATCCGTAAGATGCTTTTCTGTGACTGGTGAG
TACTCAACCAAGTCATTCTGAGAATAGTGTATGCGGCGACCGA
